>Addgene plasmid #122842 | pDEST-CMV-N-EGFP | addgene full sequence | sequence record 254196 | Addgene NGS Result
GACGGATCGGGAGATCTCCCGATCCCCTATGGTGCACTCTCAGTACAATCTGCTCTGATGCCGCATAGTT
AAGCCAGTATCTGCTCCCTGCTTGTGTGTTGGAGGTCGCTGAGTAGTGCGCGAGCAAAATTTAAGCTACA
ACAAGGCAAGGCTTGACCGACAATTGCATGAAGAATCTGCTTAGGGTTAGGCGTTTTGCGCTGCTTCGCG
ATGTACGGGCCAGATATACGCGTTGACATTGATTATTGACTAGTTATTAATAGTAATCAATTACGGGGTC
ATTAGTTCATAGCCCATATATGGAGTTCCGCGTTACATAACTTACGGTAAATGGCCCGCCTGGCTGACCG
CCCAACGACCCCCGCCCATTGACGTCAATAATGACGTATGTTCCCATAGTAACGCCAATAGGGACTTTCC
ATTGACGTCAATGGGTGGAGTATTTACGGTAAACTGCCCACTTGGCAGTACATCAAGTGTATCATATGCC
AAGTACGCCCCCTATTGACGTCAATGACGGTAAATGGCCCGCCTGGCATTATGCCCAGTACATGACCTTA
TGGGACTTTCCTACTTGGCAGTACATCTACGTATTAGTCATCGCTATTACCATGGTGATGCGGTTTTGGC
AGTACATCAATGGGCGTGGATAGCGGTTTGACTCACGGGGATTTCCAAGTCTCCACCCCATTGACGTCAA
TGGGAGTTTGTTTTGGCACCAAAATCAACGGGACTTTCCAAAATGTCGTAACAACTCCGCCCCATTGACG
CAAATGGGCGGTAGGCGTGTACGGTGGGAGGTCTATATAAGCAGAGCTCGTTTAGTGAACCGTCAGAATT
GATCTGGTACCGCCACCATGGTGAGCAAGGGCGAGGAGCTGTTCACCGGGGTGGTGCCCATCCTGGTCGA
GCTGGACGGCGACGTAAACGGCCACAAGTTCAGCGTGTCCGGCGAGGGCGAGGGCGATGCCACCTACGGC
AAGCTGACCCTGAAGTTCATCTGCACCACCGGCAAGCTGCCCGTGCCCTGGCCCACCCTCGTGACCACCC
TGACCTACGGCGTGCAGTGCTTCAGCCGCTACCCCGACCACATGAAGCAGCACGACTTCTTCAAGTCCGC
CATGCCCGAAGGCTACGTCCAGGAGCGCACCATCTTCTTCAAGGACGACGGCAACTACAAGACCCGCGCC
GAGGTGAAGTTCGAGGGCGACACCCTGGTGAACCGCATCGAGCTGAAGGGCATCGACTTCAAGGAGGACG
GCAACATCCTGGGGCACAAGCTGGAGTACAACTACAACAGCCACAACGTCTATATCATGGCCGACAAGCA
GAAGAACGGCATCAAGGTGAACTTCAAGATCCGCCACAACATCGAGGACGGCAGCGTGCAGCTCGCCGAC
CACTACCAGCAGAACACCCCCATCGGCGACGGCCCCGTGCTGCTGCCCGACAACCACTACCTGAGCACCC
AGTCCGCCCTGAGCAAAGACCCCAACGAGAAGCGCGATCACATGGTCCTGCTGGAGTTCGTGACCGCCGC
CGGGATCACTCACGGCATGGACGAGCTCTACAAAAGCGGTTCCGGACCGGATCAAACAAGTTTGTACAAA
AAAGCTGAACGAGAAACGTAAAATGATATAAATATCAATATATTAAATTAGATTTTGCATAAAAAACAGA
CTACATAATACTGTAAAACACAACATATCCAGTCACTATGGCGGCCGCATTAGGCACCCCAGGCTTTACA
CTTTATGCTTCCGGCTCGTATAATGTGTGGATTTTGAGTTAGGATCCGTCGAGATTTTCAGGAGCTAAGG
AAGCTAAAATGGAGAAAAAAATCACTGGATATACCACCGTTGATATATCCCAATGGCATCGTAAAGAACA
TTTTGAGGCATTTCAGTCAGTTGCTCAATGTACCTATAACCAGACCGTTCAGCTGGATATTACGGCCTTT
TTAAAGACCGTAAAGAAAAATAAGCACAAGTTTTATCCGGCCTTTATTCACATTCTTGCCCGCCTGATGA
ATGCTCATCCGGAATTCCGTATGGCAATGAAAGACGGTGAGCTGGTGATATGGGATAGTGTTCACCCTTG
TTACACCGTTTTCCATGAGCAAACTGAAACGTTTTCATCGCTCTGGAGTGAATACCACGACGATTTCCGG
CAGTTTCTACACATATATTCGCAAGATGTGGCGTGTTACGGTGAAAACCTGGCCTATTTCCCTAAAGGGT
TTATTGAGAATATGTTTTTCGTCTCAGCCAATCCCTGGGTGAGTTTCACCAGTTTTGATTTAAACGTGGC
CAATATGGACAACTTCTTCGCCCCCGTTTTCACCATGGGCAAATATTATACGCAAGGCGACAAGGTGCTG
ATGCCGCTGGCGATTCAGGTTCATCATGCCGTTTGTGATGGCTTCCATGTCGGCAGAATGCTTAATGAAT
TACAACAGTACTGCGATGAGTGGCAGGGCGGGGCGTAAACGCGTGGATCCGGCTTACTAAAAGCCAGATA
ACAGTATGCGTATTTGCGCGCTCGCGAACCGGTGTATACCCGAAGTATGTCAAAAAGAGGTATGCTATGA
AGCAGCGTATTACAGTGACAGTTGACAGCGACAGCTATCAGTTGCTCAAGGCATATATGATGTCAATATC
TCCGGTCTGGTAAGCACAACCATGCAGAATGAAGCCCGTCGTCTGCGTGCCGAACGCTGGAAAGCGGAAA
ATCAGGAAGGGATGGCTGAGGTCGCCCGGTTTATTGAAATGAACGGCTCTTTTGCTGACGAGAACAGGGG
CTGGTGAAATGCAGTTTAAGGTTTACACCTATAAAAGAGAGAGCCGTTATCGTCTGTTTGTGGATGTACA
GAGTGATATTATTGACACGCCCGGGCGACGGATGGTGATCCCCCTGGCCAGTGCACGTCTGCTGTCAGAT
AAAGTCTCCCGTGAACTTTACCCGGTGGTGCATATCGGGGATGAAAGCTGGCGCATGATGACCACCGATA
TGGCCAGTGTGCCGGTCTCCGTTATCGGGGAAGAAGTGGCTGATCTCAGCCACCGCGAAAATGACATCAA
AAACGCCATTAACCTGATGTTCTGGGGAATATAAATGTCAGGCTCCCTTATACACAGCCAGTCTGCAGGT
CGACCATAGTGACTGGATATGTTGTGTTTTACAGTATTATGTAGTCTGTTTTTTATGCAAAATCTAATTT
AATATATTGATATTTATATCATTTTACGTTTCTCGTTCAGCTTTCTTGTACAAAGTGGTGATAATTAATT
AAGATAAACCCGCTGATCAGCCTCGACTGTGCCTTCTAGTTGCCAGCCATCTGTTGTTTGCCCCTCCCCC
GTGCCTTCCTTGACCCTGGAAGGTGCCACTCCCACTGTCCTTTCCTAATAAAATGAGGAAATTGCATCGC
ATTGTCTGAGTAGGTGTCATTCTATTCTGGGGGGTGGGGTGGGGCAGGACAGCAAGGGGGAGGATTGGGA
AGACAATAGCAGGCATGCTGGGGATGCGGTGGGCTCTATGGCTTCTGAGGCGGAAAGAACCAGCTGGGGC
TCTAGGGGGTATCCCC
[124 nt withheld, positions 3587-3710]
C
[91 nt withheld, positions 3712-3802]
A
[49 nt withheld, positions 3804-3852]
CCTTTGACGTTGGAGTCCACGTTCTTT
[37 nt withheld, positions 3880-3916]
ACCCTATCTCGGTCTATTCTTTTGATTTATAAGGGATTTTGCCGATTTCGGCCTATTGGTTAAAAAATGA
GCTGATTTAACAAAAATTTAACGCGAATTAATTCTGTGGAATGTGTGTCAGTTAGGGTGTGGAAAGTCCC
CAGGCTCCCCAGCAGGCAGAAGTATGCAAAGCATGCATCTCAATTAGTCAGCAACCAGGTGTGGAAAGTC
CCCAGGCTCCCCAGCAGGCAGAAGTATGCAAAGCATGCATCTCAATTAGTCAGCAACCATAGTCCCGCCC
CTAACTCCGCCCATCCCGCCCCTAACTCCGCCCAGTTCCGCCCATTCTCCGCCCCATGGCTGACTAATTT
TTTTTATTTATGCAGAGGCCGAGGCCGCCTCTGCCTCTGAGCTATTCCAGAAGTAGTGAGGAGGCTTTTT
TGGAGGCCTAGGCTTTTGCAAAAAGCTCCCGGGAGCTTGTATATCCATTTTCGGATCTGATCAAGAGACA
GGATGAGGATCGTTTCGCATGATTGAACAAGATGGATTGCACGCAGGTTCTCCGGCCGCTTGGGTGGAGA
GGCTATTCGGCTATGACTGGGCACAACAGACAATCGGCTGCTCTGATGCCGCCGTGTTCCGGCTGTCAGC
GCAGGGGCGCCCGGTTCTTTTTGTCAAGACCGACCTGTCCGGTGCCCTGAATGAACTGCAGGACGAGGCA
GCGCGGCTATCGTGGCTGGCCACGACGGGCGTTCCTTGCGCAGCTGTGCTCGACGTTGTCACTGAAGCGG
GAAGGGACTGGCTGCTATTGGGCGAAGTGCCGGGGCAGGATCTCCTGTCATCTCACCTTGCTCCTGCCGA
GAAAGTATCCATCATGGCTGATGCAATGCGGCGGCTGCATACGCTTGATCCGGCTACCTGCCCATTCGAC
CACCAAGCGAAACATCGCATCGAGCGAGCACGTACTCGGATGGAAGCCGGTCTTGTCGATCAGGATGATC
TGGACGAAGAGCATCAGGGGCTCGCGCCAGCCGAACTGTTCGCCAGGCTCAAGGCGCGCATGCCCGACGG
CGAGGATCTCGTCGTGACCCATGGCGATGCCTGCTTGCCGAATATCATGGTGGAAAATGGCCGCTTTTCT
GGATTCATCGACTGTGGCCGGCTGGGTGTGGCGGACCGCTATCAGGACATAGCGTTGGCTACCCGTGATA
TTGCTGAAGAGCTTGGCGGCGAATGGGCTGACCGCTTCCTCGTGCTTTACGGTATCGCCGCTCCCGATTC
GCAGCGCATCGCCTTCTATCGCCTTCTTGACGAGTTCTTCTGAGCGGGACTCTGGGGTTCGAAATGACCG
ACCAAGCGACGCCCAACCTGCCATCACGAGATTTCGATTCCACCGCCGCCTTCTATGAAAGGTTGGGCTT
CGGAATCGTTTTCCGGGACGCCGGCTGGATGATCCTCCAGCGCGGGGATCTCATGCTGGAGTTCTTCGCC
CACCCCAACTTGTTTATTGCAGCTTATAATGGTTACAAATAAAGCAATAGCATCACAAATTTCACAAATA
AAGCATTTTTTTCACTGCATTCTAGTTGTGGTTTGTCCAAACTCATCAATGTATCTTATCATGTCTGTAT
ACCGTCGACCTCTAGCTAGAGCTTGGCGTAATCATGGTCATAGCTGTTTCCTGTGTGAAATTGTTATCCG
CTCACAATTCCACACAACATACGAGCCGGAAGCATAAAGTGTAAAGCCTGGGGTGCCTAATGAGTGAGCT
AACTCACATTAATTGCGTTGCGCTCACTGCCCGCTTTCCAGTCGGGAAACCTGTCGTGCCAGCTGCATTA
ATGAATCGGCCAACGCGCGGGGAGAGGCGGTTTGCGTATTGGGCGCTCTTCCGCTTCCTCGCTCACTGAC
TCGCTGCGCTCGGTCGTTCGGCTGCGGCGAGCGGTATCAGCTCACTCAAAGGCGGTAATACGGTTATCCA
CAGAATCAGGGGATAACGCAGGAAAGAACATGTGAGCAAAAGGCCAGCAAAAGGCCAGGAACCGTAAAAA
GGCCGCGTTGCTGGCGTTTTTCCATAGGCTCCGCCCCCCTGACGAGCATCACAAAAATCGACGCTCAAGT
CAGAGGTGGCGAAACCCGACAGGACTATAAAGATACCAGGCGTTTCCCCCTGGAAGCTCCCTCGTGCGCT
CTCCTGTTCCGACCCTGCCGCTTACCGGATACCTGTCCGCCTTTCTCCCTTCGGGAAGCGTGGCGCTTTC
TCATAGCTCACGCTGTAGGTATCTCAGTTCGGTGTAGGTCGTTCGCTCCAAGCTGGGCTGTGTGCACGAA
CCCCCCGTTCAGCCCGACCGCTGCGCCTTATCCGGTAACTATCGTCTTGAGTCCAACCCGGTAAGACACG
ACTTATCGCCACTGGCAGCAGCCACTGGTAACAGGATTAGCAGAGCGAGGTATGTAGGCGGTGCTACAGA
GTTCTTGAAGTGGTGGCCTAACTACGGCTACACTAGAAGAACAGTATTTGGTATCTGCGCTCTGCTGAAG
CCAGTTACCTTCGGAAAAAGAGTTGGTAGCTCTTGATCCGGCAAACAAACCACCGCTGGTAGCGGTGGTT
TTTTTGTTTGCAAGCAGCAGATTACGCGCAGAAAAAAAGGATCTCAAGAAGATCCTTTGATCTTTTCTAC
GGGGTCTGACGCTCAGTGGAACGAAAACTCACGTTAAGGGATTTTGGTCATGAGATTATCAAAAAGGATC
TTCACCTAGATCCTTTTAAATTAAAAATGAAGTTTTAAATCAATCTAAAGTATATATGAGTAAACTTGGT
CTGACAGTTACCAATGCTTAATCAGTGAGGCACCTATCTCAGCGATCTGTCTATTTCGTTCATCCATAGT
TGCCTGACTCCCCGTCGTGTAGATAACTACGATACGGGAGGGCTTACCATCTGGCCCCAGTGCTGCAATG
ATACCGCGAGACCCACGCTCACCGGCTCCAGATTTATCAGCAATAAACCAGCCAGCCGGAAGGGCCGAGC
GCAGAAGTGGTCCTGCAACTTTATCCGCCTCCATCCAGTCTATTAATTGTTGCCGGGAAGCTAGAGTAAG
TAGTTCGCCAGTTAATAGTTTGCGCAACGTTGTTGCCATTGCTACAGGCATCGTGGTGTCACGCTCGTCG
TTTGGTATGGCTTCATTCAGCTCCGGTTCCCAACGATCAAGGCGAGTTACATGATCCCCCATGTTGTGCA
AAAAAGCGGTTAGCTCCTTCGGTCCTCCGATCGTTGTCAGAAGTAAGTTGGCCGCAGTGTTATCACTCAT
GGTTATGGCAGCACTGCATAATTCTCTTACTGTCATGCCATCCGTAAGATGCTTTTCTGTGACTGGTGAG
TACTCAACCAAGTCATTCTGAGAATAGTGTATGCGGCGACCGAGTTGCTCTTGCCCGGCGTCAATACGGG
ATAATACCGCGCCACATAGCAGAACTTTAAAAGTGCTCATCATTGGAAAACGTTCTTCGGGGCGAAAACT
CTCAAGGATCTTACCGCTGTTGAGATCCAGTTCGATGTAACCCACTCGTGCACCCAACTGATCTTCAGCA
TCTTTTACTTTCACCAGCGTTTCTGGGTGAGCAAAAACAGGAAGGCAAAATGCCGCAAAAAAGGGAATAA
GGGCGACACGGAAATGTTGAATACTCATACTCTTCCTTTTTCAATATTATTGAAGCATTTATCAGGGTTA
TTGTCTCATGAGCGGATACATATTTGAATGTATTTAGAAAAATAAACAAATAGGGGTTCCGCGCACATTT
CCCCGAAAAGTGCCACCTGACGTC
Features (pLannotate 1.2.2; 25 found; start..end, strand, type, name):
     28..80      -  misc_feature   bom (fragment): basis of mobility region from pBR322
    235..614     +  enhancer       CMV enhancer: human cytomegalovirus immediate early enhancer
    615..818     +  promoter       CMV promoter: human cytomegalovirus (CMV) immediate early promoter
    858..1574    +  CDS            EGFP: EGFP is a basic (constitutively fluorescent) green fluorescent protein published in 1996, derived from Aequorea victoria. It is reported to be a rapidly-maturing weak dimer with moderate acid sensitivity.
   1596..1720    +  protein_bind   attR1: mutant version of attR; recombination site for the Gateway® LR reaction LR Clonase™
   1745..1775    +  promoter       lac UV5 promoter: E. coli lac promoter with an "up" mutation
   1799..1828    +  promoter       cat promoter (fragment): promoter of the E. coli cat gene encoding chloramphenicol acetyltransferase
   1829..2488    +  CDS            CmR: chloramphenicol acetyltransferase; cat; confers resistance to chloramphenicol
   2646..2804    +  CDS            ccdA (fragment): CCDA_ECO57 - Also known as H, letA. Experimental evidence at protein level: Swiss-Prot protein existence level 1. Antitoxin component of a type II toxin-antitoxin (TA) system which inhibits the post-segregational killing (PSK) of plasmid-free cells, also referred to as a plasmid addiction system. Binds to and blocks the activity of CcdB; will also remove bound CcdB protein from the CcdB-GyrA complex by forming a CcdA-CcdB complex, a process termed rejuvenation. Functions as a transcriptional corepressor for the ccdAB operon, repression also requires CcdB (By similarity). From Escherichia coli
   2809..3111    +  CDS            ccdB: CCDB_ECOLI - Also known as G, letB, letD. Experimental evidence at protein level: Swiss-Prot protein existence level 1. Toxic component of a type II toxin-antitoxin (TA) system, functioning in plasmid maintainence. Responsible for the post- segregational killing (PSK) of plasmid-free cells, also referred to as a plasmid addiction system. Half-life of over 2 hours. Cell killing by CcdB is accompanied by filamentation, defects in chromosome and plasmid segregation, defects in cell division, formation of anucleate cells, decreased DNA synthesis and plasmid loss. Interferes with the activity of DN
   3155..3279    -  protein_bind   attR2: mutant version of attR; recombination site for the Gateway® LR reaction LR Clonase™
   3317..3541    +  polyA_signal   bGH poly(A) signal: bovine growth hormone polyadenylation signal
   3545..3566    +  promoter       SV40 promoter (fragment): SV40 enhancer and early promoter
   3587..4015    +  rep_origin     f1 ori (sequence partly withheld): f1 bacteriophage origin of replication; arrow indicates direction of (+) strand synthesis
   4029..4358    +  promoter       SV40 promoter: SV40 enhancer and early promoter
   4425..5216    +  CDS            neo: KKA2_KLEPN - Also known as kan, nptII. Experimental evidence at protein level: Swiss-Prot protein existence level 1. Resistance to kanamycin, neomycin, paromomycin, ribostamycin, butirosin and gentamicin B. From Klebsiella pneumoniae.
   5240..5398    +  CDS            ble (fragment): BLE_KLEPN - Experimental evidence at protein level: Swiss-Prot protein existence level 1. Binding protein with a strong affinity to the bleomycin family of antibiotics. Binds to CL990; an antimitotic-antibiotic compound. From Klebsiella pneumoniae.
   5393..5514    +  polyA_signal   SV40 poly(A) signal: SV40 polyadenylation signal
   5587..5603    -  protein_bind   lac operator: The lac repressor binds to the lac operator to inhibit transcription in E. coli. This inhibition can be relieved by adding lactose or isopropyl-β-D-thiogalactopyranoside (IPTG). lac repressor encoded by lacI
   5611..5641    -  promoter       lac promoter: promoter for the E. coli lac operon
   5656..5677    -  protein_bind   CAP binding site: CAP binding activates transcription in the presence of cAMP. E. coli catabolite activator protein
   5690..5782    -  CDS            lacI (fragment): lac repressor; lacI; The lac repressor binds to the lac operator to inhibit transcription in E. coli. This inhibition can be relieved by adding lactose or isopropyl-β-D-thiogalactopyranoside (IPTG).
   5965..6553    -  rep_origin     ori: high-copy-number ColE1/pMB1/pBR322/pUC origin of replication
   6724..7584    -  CDS            AmpR: β-lactamase; bla; confers resistance to ampicillin, carbenicillin, and related antibiotics
   7585..7689    -  promoter       AmpR promoter: bla
