[The description below was written by a language model from this plasmid's Addgene catalogue record and pLannotate feature annotations shown in this document.]
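Description:
pDEST-CMV-N-EGFP is an empty Gateway destination vector for mammalian expression, built on the 7.7 kb pcDNA-DEST53 backbone. It differs from the parent in that the original cycle3 GFP was replaced with EGFP between SacI sites, a change that also removed the T7 promoter. It replicates in E. coli from a high-copy ColE1/pUC-type origin and carries an ampicillin resistance gene, together with an f1 origin. Because the unrecombined Gateway cassette contains both a chloramphenicol resistance gene and the ccdB toxin gene, the empty vector is maintained under combined ampicillin and chloramphenicol selection in a ccdB-tolerant strain.

The expression unit consists of the human CMV immediate-early enhancer and promoter driving the EGFP coding sequence, followed directly by the attR1–CmR–ccdB–attR2 cassette and a bovine growth hormone polyadenylation signal. In an LR recombination with an entry clone, the region between the attR sites is exchanged for the gene of interest. If the reading frame is maintained across the recombination site, the product is a protein tagged with EGFP at its N terminus. Loss of ccdB counter-selects against unrecombined vector in standard E. coli strains. A separate cassette, with the SV40 early promoter driving the neomycin phosphotransferase gene and ending in an SV40 poly(A) signal, allows G418 selection of stably transfected mammalian cells. The remaining annotated pieces (bom, lac promoter/operator, lacI and ble fragments) appear to be backbone remnants with no role in the design.

The vector is suited to constitutive expression of fluorescently tagged proteins in mammalian cells, for example for localisation or processing studies. The associated publication concerns human ATG4 proteases and LC3/GABARAP processing in autophagy.
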