Addgene plasmid #122842: pDEST-CMV-N-EGFP
Purpose: (Empty Backbone) N-terminal EGFP tag. Gateway destination vector for mammalian expression.
Depositing lab: Robin Ketteler. Depositing organization: University College London. Publication: Redundancy of human ATG4 protease isoforms in autophagy and LC3/GABARAP processing revealed in cells. Agrotis A, Pengo N, Burden JJ, Ketteler R. Autophagy. 2019 Jan 21. doi: 10.1080/15548627.2019.1569925. PubMed 30661429.
Backbone
  Vector backbone: pcDNA-DEST53
  Backbone manufacturer: Life Technologies
  Backbone size (bp): 7720
  Modifications to backbone: Replacement of cycle3 GFP with EGFP between SacI restriction sites, loss of T7 promoter.
  Vector type: Mammalian Expression ; Gateway destination
  Promoter: CMV
  Selectable markers: Neomycin (select with G418)
  Tag / fusion protein: EGFP (N terminal on backbone)
Growth in bacteria
  Bacterial resistance: Chloramphenicol and Ampicillin, 25 & 100 μg/mL
  Growth temperature: 37°C
  Growth strain: ccdB Survival
  Copy number: High Copy
Gene/Insert
  Cloning method: Gateway Cloning
  Sequencing primers: 5′ EGFP C F; 3′ BGH Reverse
Terms and licenses: Academic/Nonprofit Terms; Industry Terms: Not Available to Industry
How to cite: pDEST-CMV-N-EGFP was a gift from Robin Ketteler (Addgene plasmid # 122842 ; http://n2t.net/addgene:122842 ; RRID:Addgene_122842)
